>Addgene plasmid #248990 | pKlab1066-HBEGF-2a-3xFLAG-BRCA1(full-length)-L1705R-2a-mRuby3-HBBIVS2-WPRE | addgene full sequence | sequence record 495976 | Addgene NGS Result
GTGCCAGCTGCATTAACATGGTCATAGCTGTTTCCTTGCGTATTGGGCGCTCTCCGCTTCCTCGCTCACT
GACTCGCTGCGCTCGGTCGTTCGGGTAAAGCCTGGGGTGCCTAATGAGCAAAAGGCCAGCAAAAGGCCAG
GAACCGTAAAAAGGCCGCGTTGCTGGCGTTTTTCCATAGGCTCCGCCCCCCTGACGAGCATCACAAAAAT
CGACGCTCAAGTCAGAGGTGGCGAAACCCGACAGGACTATAAAGATACCAGGCGTTTCCCCCTGGAAGCT
CCCTCGTGCGCTCTCCTGTTCCGACCCTGCCGCTTACCGGATACCTGTCCGCCTTTCTCCCTTCGGGAAG
CGTGGCGCTTTCTCATAGCTCACGCTGTAGGTATCTCAGTTCGGTGTAGGTCGTTCGCTCCAAGCTGGGC
TGTGTGCACGAACCCCCCGTTCAGCCCGACCGCTGCGCCTTATCCGGTAACTATCGTCTTGAGTCCAACC
CGGTAAGACACGACTTATCGCCACTGGCAGCAGCCACTGGTAACAGGATTAGCAGAGCGAGGTATGTAGG
CGGTGCTACAGAGTTCTTGAAGTGGTGGCCTAACTACGGCTACACTAGAAGAACAGTATTTGGTATCTGC
GCTCTGCTGAAGCCAGTTACCTTCGGAAAAAGAGTTGGTAGCTCTTGATCCGGCAAACAAACCACCGCTG
GTAGCGGTGGTTTTTTTGTTTGCAAGCAGCAGATTACGCGCAGAAAAAAAGGATCTCAAGAAGATCCTTT
GATCTTTTCTACGGGGTCTGACGCTCAGTGGAACGAAAACTCACGTTAAGGGATTTTGGTCATGAGATTA
TCAAAAAGGATCTTCACCTAGATCCTTTTAAATTAAAAATGAAGTTTTAAATCAATCTAAAGTATATATG
AGTAAACTTGGTCTGACAGTTACCAATGCTTAATCAGTGAGGCACCTATCTCAGCGATCTGTCTATTTCG
TTCATCCATAGTTGCCTGACTCCCCGTCGTGTAGATAACTACGATACGGGAGGGCTTACCATCTGGCCCC
AGTGCTGCAATGATACCGCGAGAACCACGCTCACCGGCTCCAGATTTATCAGCAATAAACCAGCCAGCCG
GAAGGGCCGAGCGCAGAAGTGGTCCTGCAACTTTATCCGCCTCCATCCAGTCTATTAATTGTTGCCGGGA
AGCTAGAGTAAGTAGTTCGCCAGTTAATAGTTTGCGCAACGTTGTTGCCATTGCTACAGGCATCGTGGTG
TCACGCTCGTCGTTTGGTATGGCTTCATTCAGCTCCGGTTCCCAACGATCAAGGCGAGTTACATGATCCC
CCATGTTGTGCAAAAAAGCGGTTAGCTCCTTCGGTCCTCCGATCGTTGTCAGAAGTAAGTTGGCCGCAGT
GTTATCACTCATGGTTATGGCAGCACTGCATAATTCTCTTACTGTCATGCCATCCGTAAGATGCTTTTCT
GTGACTGGTGAGTACTCAACCAAGTCATTCTGAGAATAGTGTATGCGGCGACCGAGTTGCTCTTGCCCGG
CGTCAATACGGGATAATACCGCGCCACATAGCAGAACTTTAAAAGTGCTCATCATTGGAAAACGTTCTTC
GGGGCGAAAACTCTCAAGGATCTTACCGCTGTTGAGATCCAGTTCGATGTAACCCACTCGTGCACCCAAC
TGATCTTCAGCATCTTTTACTTTCACCAGCGTTTCTGGGTGAGCAAAAACAGGAAGGCAAAATGCCGCAA
AAAAGGGAATAAGGGCGACACGGAAATGTTGAATACTCATACTCTTCCTTTTTCAATATTATTGAAGCAT
TTATCAGGGTTATTGTCTCATGAGCGGATACATATTTGAATGTATTTAGAAAAATAAACAAATAGGGGTT
CCGCGCACATTTCCCCGAAAAGTGCCACCTAAATTGTAAGCGTTAATATTTTGTTAAAATTCGCGTTAAA
TTTTTGTTAAATCAGCTCATTTTTTAACCAATAGGCCGAAATCGGCAAAATCCCTTATAAATCAAAAGAA
TAGACCGAGATAGGGTTGAGTGGCCGCTACAGGGCGCTCCCATTCGCCATTCAGGCTGCGCAACTGTTGG
GAAGGGCGTTTCGGTGCGGGCCTCTTCGCTATTACGCCAGCTGGCGAAAGGGGGATGTGCTGCAAGGCGA
TTAAGTTGGGTAACGCCAGGGTTTTCCCAGTCACGACGTTGTAAAACGACGGCCAGTCCCCCGGTCAGGC
AACATCACCCGAGCGCGACGTAATACGACTCACTATAGGGCGAATTGGCGGAAGGCCGTCAAGGCCGCAT
ACGCGTCCATGTCTTCGGAAATACAAGGACTTCTGCATCCATGGAGAATGCAAATATGTGAAGGAGCTCC
GGGCTCCCTCCTGCATGTAAGTGCCCCTTCCCCAGGGCTGAATCTCATCAGCACACTTTGTCAGCCACGT
GGCTGTTCCTCGTTGTCACTGTTCCTTGAATTCATGATTTCACCCAGTTTCTTCTCAACCTCTGGGCGGA
AGTTGGGAGGAGGGGAAATATATTTTTAGTCAGCGGAAGCCCCCTCCCCCCTATAGGATGCAATTTCCTG
TGGTATGGTTTTGTGACGTGCTTTAATCCTTGGGGACATTTCCTGCTTGCCCAGAAATGAGCATGTGGCT
AGGACAGCTGGCACCTGAAGGCAGGCCCTTAATTCTTGCCTGATGCCCTACTCTGGGAGGGAGAAGCCAG
TAGGAAACATGGCAGAGTGGGCTTCCAGGGCAGAGTAGAGCTCCTGTGGGAAGGTAGGAAGTGCATTTGG
ATGCATGATGTATAGGTATGTGTGTATTTGGGTTTATGTGCATGTAAGTGTGCAAATGTGGATTGACTGT
GAGGCATGGCAGGACTGTACAGAGAGGGATCATCATGGCGGCAGGTTGAGGCCTCTCTTTCTTCTTCCTT
ATCCCAGCAAGGACGAGGAGGTGGGAGACATGGAGAGTACTGGCCTTTGGCCACGTTGTGAGAGAACAAT
TCCTTTGTGCAGGGTTCACAGGAAATGGAACCTGACCCATTAGGCATCAGCCCCCGGAATTCTAGGGCGC
AGTAGTCCAGGGTTTCCTTGATGATGTCATACTTATCCTGTCCCTTTTTTTTCCACAGCTGCCACCCGGG
TTACCATGGAAAAAGGTGTCATGGGCTGAGCCTCCCAGTGGAAAATCGCTTATATACCTATGACCACACA
ACCATCCTGGCCGTGGTGGCTGTGGTGCTGTCATCTGTCTGTCTGCTGGTCATCGTGGGGCTTCTCATGT
TTAGGTACCATAGGAGAGGAGGTTATGATGTGGAAAATGAAGAGAAAGTGAAGTTGGGCATGACTAATTC
CCACGGATCCGAGGGCAGAGGAAGTCTGCTAACATGCGGTGACGTCGAGGAGAATCCTGGCCCAGCACCG
GGATCCACCGGTGACTACAAAGACCATGACGGTGATTATAAAGATCATGACATCGACTACAAGGATGACG
ATGACAAGCCAGTGTGGTGGAATTCGATATCAACAAGTTTGTACAAAAAAGTTGGCGATTTATCTGCTCT
TCGCGTTGAAGAAGTACAAAATGTCATTAATGCTATGCAGAAAATCTTAGAGTGTCCCATCTGTCTGGAG
TTGATCAAGGAACCGGTGTCCACAAAGTGTGACCACATATTTTGCAAATTTTGCATGCTGAAACTTCTCA
ACCAGAAGAAAGGGCCTTCACAGTGTCCTTTATGTAAGAATGATATAACCAAAAGGAGCCTACAAGAAAG
TACGAGATTTAGTCAACTTGTTGAAGAGCTATTGAAAATCATTTGTGCTTTTCAGCTTGACACAGGTTTG
GAGTATGCAAACAGCTATAATTTTGCAAAAAAGGAAAATAACTCTCCTGAACATCTAAAAGATGAAGTTT
CTATCATCCAAAGTATGGGCTACAGAAACCGTGCCAAAAGACTTCTACAGAGTGAACCCGAAAATCCTTC
CTTGCAGGAAACCAGTCTCAGTGTCCAACTCTCTAACCTTGGAACTGTGAGAACTCTGAGGACAAAGCAG
CGGATACAACCTCAAAAGACGTCTGTCTACATTGAATTGGGATCTGATTCTTCTGAAGATACCGTTAATA
AGGCAACTTATTGCAGTGTGGGAGATCAAGAATTGTTACAAATCACCCCTCAAGGAACCAGGGATGAAAT
CAGTTTGGATTCTGCAAAAAAGGCTGCTTGTGAATTTTCTGAGACGGATGTAACAAATACTGAACATCAT
CAACCCAGTAATAATGATTTGAACACCACTGAGAAGCGTGCAGCTGAGAGGCATCCAGAAAAGTATCAGG
GTAGTTCTGTTTCAAACTTGCATGTGGAGCCATGTGGCACAAATACTCATGCCAGCTCATTACAGCATGA
GAACAGCAGTTTATTACTCACTAAAGACAGAATGAATGTAGAAAAGGCTGAATTCTGTAATAAAAGCAAA
CAGCCTGGCTTAGCAAGGAGCCAACATAACAGATGGGCTGGAAGTAAGGAAACATGTAATGATAGGCGGA
CTCCCAGCACAGAAAAAAAGGTAGATCTGAATGCTGATCCCCTGTGTGAGAGAAAAGAATGGAATAAGCA
GAAACTGCCATGCTCAGAGAATCCTAGAGATACTGAAGATGTTCCTTGGATAACACTAAATAGCAGCATT
CAGAAAGTTAATGAGTGGTTTTCCAGAAGTGATGAACTGTTAGGTTCTGATGACTCACATGATGGGGAGT
CTGAATCAAATGCCAAAGTAGCTGATGTATTGGACGTTCTAAATGAGGTAGATGAATATTCTGGTTCTTC
AGAGAAAATAGACTTACTGGCCAGTGATCCTCATGAGGCTTTAATATGTAAAAGTGAAAGAGTTCACTCC
AAATCAGTAGAGAGTAATATTGAAGACAAAATATTTGGGAAAACCTATCGGAAGAAGGCAAGCCTCCCCA
ACTTAAGCCATGTAACTGAAAATCTAATTATAGGAGCATTTGTTACTGAGCCACAGATAATACAAGAGCG
TCCCCTCACAAATAAATTAAAGCGTAAAAGGAGACCTACATCAGGCCTTCATCCTGAGGATTTTATCAAG
AAAGCAGATTTGGCAGTTCAAAAGACTCCTGAAATGATAAATCAGGGAACTAACCAAACGGAGCAGAATG
GTCAAGTGATGAATATTACTAATAGTGGTCATGAGAATAAAACAAAAGGTGATTCTATTCAGAATGAGAA
AAATCCTAACCCAATAGAATCACTCGAAAAAGAATCTGCTTTCAAAACGAAAGCTGAACCTATAAGCAGC
AGTATAAGCAATATGGAACTCGAATTAAATATCCACAATTCAAAAGCACCTAAAAAGAATAGGCTGAGGA
GGAAGTCTTCTACCAGGCATATTCATGCGCTTGAACTAGTAGTCAGTAGAAATCTAAGCCCACCTAATTG
TACTGAATTGCAAATTGATAGTTGTTCTAGCAGTGAAGAGATAAAGAAAAAAAAGTACAACCAAATGCCA
GTCAGGCACAGCAGAAACCTACAACTCATGGAAGGTAAAGAACCTGCAACTGGAGCCAAGAAGAGTAACA
AGCCAAATGAACAGACAAGTAAAAGACATGACAGTGATACTTTCCCAGAGCTGAAGTTAACAAATGCACC
TGGTTCTTTTACTAAGTGTTCAAATACCAGTGAACTTAAAGAATTTGTCAATCCTAGCCTTCCAAGAGAA
GAAAAAGAAGAGAAACTAGAAACAGTTAAAGTGTCTAATAATGCTGAAGACCCCAAAGATCTCATGTTAA
GTGGAGAAAGGGTTTTGCAAACTGAAAGATCTGTAGAGAGTAGCAGTATTTCACTGGTACCTGGTACTGA
TTATGGCACTCAGGAAAGTATCTCGTTACTGGAAGTTAGCACTCTAGGGAAGGCAAAAACAGAACCAAAT
AAATGTGTGAGTCAGTGTGCAGCATTTGAAAACCCCAAGGGACTAATTCATGGTTGTTCCAAAGATAATA
GAAATGACACAGAAGGCTTTAAGTATCCATTGGGACATGAAGTTAACCACAGTCGGGAAACAAGCATAGA
AATGGAAGAAAGTGAACTTGATGCTCAGTATTTGCAGAATACATTCAAGGTTTCAAAGCGCCAGTCATTT
GCTCTGTTTTCAAATCCAGGAAATGCAGAAGAGGAATGTGCAACATTCTCTGCCCACTCTGGGTCCTTAA
AGAAACAAAGTCCAAAAGTCACTTTTGAATGTGAACAAAAGGAAGAAAATCAAGGAAAGAATGAGTCTAA
TATCAAGCCTGTACAGACAGTTAATATCACTGCAGGCTTTCCTGTGGTTGGTCAGAAAGATAAGCCAGTT
GATAATGCCAAATGTAGTATCAAAGGAGGCTCTAGGTTTTGTCTATCATCTCAGTTCAGAGGCAACGAAA
CTGGACTCATTACTCCAAATAAACATGGACTTTTACAAAACCCATATCGTATACCACCACTTTTTCCCAT
CAAGTCATTTGTTAAAACTAAATGTAAGAAAAATCTGCTAGAGGAAAACTTTGAGGAACATTCAATGTCA
CCTGAAAGAGAAATGGGAAATGAGAACATTCCAAGTACAGTGAGCACAATTAGCCGTAATAACATTAGAG
AAAATGTTTTTAAAGGAGCCAGCTCAAGCAATATTAATGAAGTAGGTTCCAGTACTAATGAAGTGGGCTC
CAGTATTAATGAAATAGGTTCCAGTGATGAAAACATTCAAGCAGAACTAGGTAGAAACAGAGGGCCAAAA
TTGAATGCTATGCTTAGATTAGGGGTTTTGCAACCTGAGGTCTATAAACAAAGTCTTCCTGGAAGTAATT
GTAAGCATCCTGAAATAAAAAAGCAAGAATATGAAGAAGTAGTTCAGACTGTTAATACAGATTTCTCTCC
ATATCTGATTTCAGATAACTTAGAACAGCCTATGGGAAGTAGTCATGCATCTCAGGTTTGTTCTGAGACA
CCTGATGACCTGTTAGATGATGGTGAAATAAAGGAAGATACTAGTTTTGCTGAAAATGACATTAAGGAAA
GTTCTGCTGTTTTTAGCAAAAGCGTCCAGAGAGGAGAGCTTAGCAGGAGTCCTAGCCCTTTCACCCATAC
ACATTTGGCTCAGGGTTACCGAAGAGGGGCCAAGAAATTAGAGTCCTCAGAAGAGAACTTATCTAGTGAG
GATGAAGAGCTTCCCTGCTTCCAACACTTGTTATTTGGTAAAGTAAACAATATACCTTCTCAGTCTACTA
GGCATAGCACCGTTGCTACCGAGTGTCTGTCTAAGAACACAGAGGAGAATTTATTATCATTGAAGAATAG
CTTAAATGACTGCAGTAACCAGGTAATATTGGCAAAGGCATCTCAGGAACATCACCTTAGTGAGGAAACA
AAATGTTCTGCTAGCTTGTTTTCTTCACAGTGCAGTGAATTGGAAGACTTGACTGCAAATACAAACACCC
AGGATCCTTTCTTGATTGGTTCTTCCAAACAAATGAGGCATCAGTCTGAAAGCCAGGGAGTTGGTCTGAG
TGACAAGGAATTGGTTTCAGATGATGAAGAAAGAGGAACGGGCTTGGAAGAAAATAATCAAGAAGAGCAA
AGCATGGATTCAAACTTAGGTGAAGCAGCATCTGGGTGTGAGAGTGAAACAAGCGTCTCTGAAGACTGCT
CAGGGCTATCCTCTCAGAGTGACATTTTAACCACTCAGCAGAGGGATACCATGCAACATAACCTGATAAA
GCTCCAGCAGGAAATGGCTGAACTAGAAGCTGTGTTAGAACAGCATGGGAGCCAGCCTTCTAACAGCTAC
CCTTCCATCATAAGTGACTCCTCTGCCCTTGAGGACCTGCGAAATCCAGAACAAAGCACATCAGAAAAAG
CAGTATTAACTTCACAGAAAAGTAGTGAATACCCTATAAGCCAGAATCCAGAAGGCCTTTCTGCTGACAA
GTTTGAGGTGTCTGCAGATAGTTCTACCAGTAAAAATAAAGAACCAGGAGTGGAAAGGTCATCCCCTTCT
AAATGCCCATCATTAGATGATAGGTGGTACATGCACAGTTGCTCTGGGAGTCTTCAGAATAGAAACTACC
CATCTCAAGAGGAGCTCATTAAGGTTGTTGATGTGGAGGAGCAACAGCTGGAAGAGTCTGGGCCACACGA
TTTGACGGAAACATCTTACTTGCCAAGGCAAGATCTAGAGGGAACCCCTTACCTGGAATCTGGAATCAGC
CTCTTCTCTGATGACCCTGAATCTGATCCTTCTGAAGACAGAGCCCCAGAGTCAGCTCGTGTTGGCAACA
TACCATCTTCAACCTCTGCATTGAAAGTTCCCCAATTGAAAGTTGCAGAATCTGCCCAGGGTCCAGCTGC
TGCTCATACTACTGATACTGCTGGGTATAATGCAATGGAAGAAAGTGTGAGCAGGGAGAAGCCAGAATTG
ACAGCTTCAACAGAAAGGGTCAACAAAAGAATGTCCATGGTGGTGTCTGGCCTGACCCCAGAAGAATTTA
TGCTCGTGTACAAGTTTGCCAGAAAACACCACATCACTTTAACTAATCTAATTACTGAAGAGACTACTCA
TGTTGTTATGAAAACAGATGCTGAGTTTGTGTGTGAACGGACACTGAAATATTTTCGGGGAATTGCGGGA
GGAAAATGGGTAGTTAGCTATTTCTGGGTGACCCAGTCTATTAAAGAAAGAAAAATGCTGAATGAGCATG
ATTTTGAAGTCAGAGGAGATGTGGTCAATGGAAGAAACCACCAAGGTCCAAAGCGAGCAAGAGAATCCCA
GGACAGAAAGATCTTCAGGGGGCTAGAAATCTGTTGCTATGGGCCCTTCACCAACATGCCCACAGATCAA
CTGGAATGGATGGTACAGCTGTGTGGTGCTTCTGTGGTGAAGGAGCTTTCATCATTCACCCTTGGCACAG
GTGTCCACCCAATTGTGGTTGTGCAGCCAGATGCCTGGACAGAGGACAATGGCTTCCATGCAATTGGGCA
GATGTGTGAGGCACCTGTGGTGACCCGAGAGTGGGTGTTGGACAGTGTAGCACTCTACCAGTGCCAGGAG
CTGGACACCTACCTGATACCCCAGATCCCCCACAGCCACTACACCGGTGGCTCCGCCACCAATTTCAGCC
TGCTCAAGCAGGCTGGCGACGTGGAGGAAAACCCAGGACCTGCGCCGGGTTCGCAATTGGTGTCTAAGGG
CGAAGAGCTGATCAAGGAAAATATGCGTATGAAGGTGGTCATGGAAGGTTCGGTCAACGGCCACCAATTC
AAATGCACAGGTGAAGGAGAAGGCAGACCGTACGAGGGAGTGCAAACCATGAGGATCAAAGTCATCGAGG
GAGGACCCCTGCCATTTGCCTTTGACATTCTTGCCACGTCGTTCATGTATGGCAGCCGTACCTTTATCAA
GTACCCGGCCGACATCCCTGATTTCTTTAAACAGTCCTTTCCTGAGGGTTTTACTTGGGAAAGAGTTACG
AGATACGAAGATGGTGGAGTCGTCACCGTCACGCAGGACACCAGCCTTGAGGATGGCGAGCTCGTCTACA
ACGTCAAGGTCAGAGGGGTAAACTTTCCCTCCAATGGTCCCGTGATGCAGAAGAAGACCAAGGGTTGGGA
GCCTAATACAGAGATGATGTATCCAGCAGATGGTGGTCTGAGAGGATACACTGACATCGCACTGAAAGTT
GATGGTGGTGGCCATCTGCACTGCAACTTCGTGACAACTTACAGGTCAAAAAAGACCGTCGGGAACATCA
AGATGCCCGGTGTCCATGCCGTTGATCACCGCCTGGAAAGGATCGAGGAGAGTGACAATGAAACCTACGT
AGTGCAAAGAGAAGTGGCAGTTGCCAAATACAGCAACCTTGGTGGTGGCATGGACGAGCTGTACAAGTAA
TAGTAAACGCTAGCGTTTAAACCTTCAGGGTGAGTCTATGGGACGCTTGATGTTTTCTTTCCCCTTCTTT
TCTATGGTTAAGTTCATGTCATAGGAAGGGGATAAGTAACAGGGTACAGTTTAGAATGGGAAACAGACGA
ATGATTGCATCAGTGTGGAAGTCTCAGGATCGTTTTAGTTTCTTTTATTTGCTGTTCATAACAATTGTTT
TCTTTTGTTTAATTCTTGCTTTCTTTTTTTTTCTTCTCCGCAATTTTTACTATTATACTTAATGCCTTAA
CATTGTGTATAACAAAAGGAAATATCTCTGAGATACATTAAGTAACTTAAAAAAAAACTTTACACAGTCT
GCCTAGTACATTACTATTTGGAATATATGTGTGCTTATTTGCATATTCATAATCTCCCTACTTTATTTTC
TTTTATTTTTAATTGATACATAATCATTATACATATTTATGGGTTAAAGTGTAATGTTTTAATATGTGTA
CACATATTGACCAAATCAGGGTAATTTTGCATTTGTAATTTTAAAAAATGCTTTCTTCTTTTAATATACT
TTTTTGTTTATCTTATTTCTAATACTTTCCCTAATCTCTTTCTTTCAGGGCAATAATGATACAATGTATC
ATGCCTCTTTGCACCATTCTAAAGAATAACAGTGATAATTTCTGGGTTAAGGCAATAGCAATATCTCTGC
ATATAAATATTTCTGCATATAAATTGTAACTGATGTAAGAGGTTTCATATTGCTAATAGCAGCTACAATC
CAGCTACCATTCTGCTTTTATTTTATGGTTGGGATAAGGCTGGATTATTCTGAGTCCAAGCTAGGCCCTT
TTGCTAATCATGTTCATACCTCTTATCTTCCTCCCACAGCTCCTGGGCAACGTGCTGTTTAAACCCGCTG
ATCAGCCTCGAGCTAGCGTCGACTAATGATAAGTTTAAACGCTAGCGTCGACAATCAACCTCTGGATTAC
AAAATTTGTGAAAGATTGACTGGTATTCTTAACTATGTTGCTCCTTTTACGCTATGTGGATACGCTGCTT
TAATGCCTTTGTATCATGCTATTGCTTCCCGTATGGCCTTCATTTTCTCCTCCTTGTATAAATCCTGGTT
GCTGTCTCTTTATGAGGAGTTGTGGCCCGTTGTCAGGCAACGTGGCGTGGTGTGCACTGTGTTTGCTGAC
GCAACCCCCACTGGTTGGGGCATTGCCACCACCTGTCAGCTCCTTTCCGGGACTTTCGCTTTCCCCCTCC
CTATTGCCACGGCGGAACTCATCGCCGCCTGCCTTGCCCGCTGCTGGACAGGGGCTCGGCTGTTGGGCAC
TGACAATTCCGTGGTGTTGTCGGGGAAGCTGACGTCCTTTCCATGGCTGCTCGCCTGTGTTGCCACCTGG
ATTCTGCGCGGGACGTCCTTCTGCTACGTCCCTTCGGCCCTCAATCCAGCGGACCTTCCTTCCCGCGGCC
TGCTGCCGGCTCTGCGGCCTCTTCCGCGTCTTCGCCTTCGCCCTCAGACGAGTCGGATCTCCCTTTGGGC
CGCCTCCCCGCCTGTAATCTAGATAGTCAGTTTAAACCCGCTGATCAGCCTCGACTGTGCCTTCTAGTTG
CCAGCCATCTGTTGTTTGCCCCTCCCCCGTGCCTTCCTTGACCCTGGAAGGTGCCACTCCCACTGTCCTT
TCCTAATAAAATGAGGAAATTGCATCGCATTGTCTGAGTAGGTGTCATTCTATTCTGGGGGGTGGGGTGG
GGCAGGACAGCAAGGGGGGGGATTGGGAAGACAATAGCAGGCATGCTGGGGATGCGGTGGGCTCTATGGC
TTCTCTCGAGGTCAGGCAACATCACCCCTTCCCTGGGTAGGTGTGTGGGTGGAGGGGCTGTGGGTTCCTT
AGCCTCTCTCCTAAGCCAAACCCAGCAAACGGCTGCCTTGGCAACCCCTCAGGGATGACAGCACTGCCAT
GCTCTCTGGCAGGCATAATGTTGCCACTGTGCCTGAGGCCAACACCCTGCGTCGGGCTGCAAACATCCAT
TCCCTTCCCTGTGGGGAGGGAGGCTCTGGGGGCCTTAGTGGGAGACTCTGGACAGGGCCAAGAGACTGTT
GTATGCACACTGCCTCCAGCCTGTCAAGAAGGCGGCGTGCCTGGCATCCCTTCTACTGGTGATTGGTGCA
GATCCCTTAGCTTTTTAAAGCTTCCTTGTTTTGTCTGATCACACACAGCAGAGCTGCCCTGTATTTGGCA
GTTGGCAGACAGACCCATCACTCCCCACCATGTCCACAGTCACTTGTGCATCCTTTCCTATAACATCCTT
GTCAGGAGCTTGGTATTAGAGGGAGTTGTTTAAGAGTGGCATAGAAAGCCCCCATATTATCCTTCCCAAG
GTCTTGGGACAGGGTGGGAAATGTTCATCTTAAATTTGTAAAATGGCATCATTAGTACAGGGTGAAGAAG
GTGACTCAAGTAGTCAAGGTGGATTGAGGTCAGGAATCTGTCTATACCAGATTGGTCCTGGGCATTTTGG
TGGATGGATGTGGGGCTTGCACTGTGTGGTTGAGAGGCCTTATAAGGTTGCCCTCCTGGAGGTACCCTGG
GCCTCATGGGCCTTCCGCTCACTGCCCGCTTTCCAGTCGGGAAACCTGTCCCCCCGGTCAGGCAACATCA
CCC
Features (pLannotate 1.2.2; 18 found; start..end, strand, type, name):
     53..93      -  rep_origin     RSF ori (fragment): Plasmids containing the RSF 1030 origin of replication can be propagated in E. coli cells that contain additional plasmids with compatible origins.
    171..759     -  rep_origin     ori: high-copy-number ColE1/pMB1/pBR322/pUC origin of replication
    930..1790    -  CDS            AmpR: β-lactamase; bla; confers resistance to ampicillin, carbenicillin, and related antibiotics
   1791..1895    -  promoter       AmpR promoter: bla
   1921..2052    -  rep_origin     M13 ori (fragment): M13 bacteriophage origin of replication; arrow indicates direction of (+) strand synthesis
   2073..2227    -  CDS            lacZα (fragment): LacZα fragment of β-galactosidase; lacZ fragment
   2261..2279    +  promoter       T7 promoter: promoter for bacteriophage T7 RNA polymerase
   2317..2397    +  CDS            HBEGF (fragment): HBEGF_CHLAE - Also known as DTR, HEGFL. Experimental evidence at protein level: Swiss-Prot protein existence level 1. Growth factor that mediates its effects via EGFR, ERBB2 and ERBB4. Required for normal cardiac valve formation and normal heart function. Promotes smooth muscle cell proliferation. May be involved in macrophage-mediated cellular proliferation. It is mitogenic for fibroblasts, but not endothelial cells. It is able to bind EGF receptor/EGFR with higher affinity than EGF itself and is a far more potent mitogen for smooth muscle cells than EGF. Also acts as a diphtheria toxin recep
   3073..3140    +  misc_feature   Ad SA (fragment): adenovirus major late transcript splice acceptor (Friedrich and Soriano, 1991)
   3140..3364    +  CDS            HBEGF (fragment): HBEGF_CHLAE - Also known as DTR, HEGFL. Experimental evidence at protein level: Swiss-Prot protein existence level 1. Growth factor that mediates its effects via EGFR, ERBB2 and ERBB4. Required for normal cardiac valve formation and normal heart function. Promotes smooth muscle cell proliferation. May be involved in macrophage-mediated cellular proliferation. It is mitogenic for fibroblasts, but not endothelial cells. It is able to bind EGF receptor/EGFR with higher affinity than EGF itself and is a far more potent mitogen for smooth muscle cells than EGF. Also acts as a diphtheria toxin recep
   3443..3508    +  CDS            3xFLAG: three tandem FLAG® epitope tags, followed by an enterokinase cleavage site
   3534..3551    +  protein_bind   attB1 (fragment): mutant version of attB; core recombination site for the Gateway® BP reaction BP Clonase™
   3557..9142    +  CDS            BRCA1: BRCA1_HUMAN - Also known as RNF53. Experimental evidence at protein level: Swiss-Prot protein existence level 1. E3 ubiquitin-protein ligase that specifically mediates the formation of 'Lys-6'-linked polyubiquitin chains and plays a central role in DNA repair by facilitating cellular responses to DNA damage (PubMed:12890688, PubMed:14976165, PubMed:16818604, PubMed:17525340, PubMed:12887909, PubMed:10500182, PubMed:19261748). It is unclear whether it also mediates the formation of other types of polyubiquitin chains (PubMed:12890688). The BRCA1-BARD1 heterodimer coordinates a diverse range of
   9228..9937    +  CDS            mRuby3 (fragment): monomeric red fluorescent protein derived from mRuby2, with improved brightness and photostability (Bajar et al., 2016)
   9970..10058   +  intron         β-globin intron (fragment): internally truncated intron from human β-globin
  10428..10819   +  intron         β-globin intron (fragment): internally truncated intron from human β-globin
  10903..11491   +  misc_feature   WPRE: woodchuck hepatitis virus posttranscriptional regulatory element
  11535..11646   +  polyA_signal   bGH poly(A) signal: bovine growth hormone polyadenylation signal
