[The description below was written by a language model from this plasmid's Addgene catalogue record and pLannotate feature annotations shown in this document.]
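Description:
pKlab1066-HBEGF-2a-3xFLAG-BRCA1(full-length)-L1705R-2a-mRuby3-HBBIVS2-WPRE is a 12.6 kb CRISPR knock-in donor template built on the Xential system, designed to integrate a human BRCA1 variant at the endogenous HBEGF locus of mammalian cells. It is maintained in E. coli as a high-copy plasmid through a ColE1/pUC-type origin and selected with ampicillin via the β-lactamase gene. The backbone also carries remnants of an M13 origin, a lacZα fragment and a T7 promoter.

The payload has no annotated mammalian promoter, consistent with a design in which expression depends on the HBEGF locus after integration. It opens with an HBEGF fragment, followed further downstream by an adenovirus splice acceptor directly joined to a second HBEGF coding segment, which the record describes as mutated exon 4 plus exon 5. HBEGF is the diphtheria toxin receptor, so in the Xential approach the mutant exon is expected to confer toxin resistance and allow correctly edited cells to be selected. The construct name indicates 2A peptides linking HBEGF to 3xFLAG-tagged full-length BRCA1 carrying the L1705R substitution, and BRCA1 to the red fluorescent reporter mRuby3, so that one transcript would yield three separate proteins. The 2A elements are not annotated in the feature table. The catalogue lists the tag as 3xFLAG-V5, though only 3xFLAG is annotated, and it names the marker "mRuby5", whereas the name and annotation say mRuby3. A Gateway attB1 remnant lies just upstream of BRCA1.

Downstream of mRuby3 sit a human β-globin intron (HBBIVS2), which the depositor included to improve stable integration into cell lines, then a WPRE to enhance transcript expression and a bGH polyadenylation signal. The construct serves to generate stable cell lines expressing this BRCA1 variant for functional study.
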