Addgene plasmid #248990: pKlab1066-HBEGF-2a-3xFLAG-BRCA1(full-length)-L1705R-2a-mRuby3-HBBIVS2-WPRE
Purpose: This plasmid expresses the BRCA1 sequence with L1705R mutation, the construct includes a HBBIVS2 intron sequence at the 3' end of the mRuby sequence to improve the stable integration into cell lines
Depositing lab: Georgios Karras. Depositing organization: University of Texas MD Anderson Cancer Center. Publication: HSP90 buffers deleterious genetic variations in BRCA1. Gracia B, Zhang XH, Montes P, Pham TC, Huang M, Chen J, Karras GI. Mol Cell. 2025 Nov 19:S1097-2765(25)00867-6. doi: 10.1016/j.molcel.2025.10.026. PubMed 41265458.
Backbone
  Vector backbone: Xential template for knock-in at the HBEGF locus
  Vector type: CRISPR
  Selectable markers: HBEGF(Exon4mut&Exon5), mRuby5
Growth in bacteria
  Bacterial resistance: Ampicillin, 100 μg/mL
  Growth temperature: 37°C
  Growth strain: DH5alpha
  Copy number: High Copy
Gene/Insert
  Gene/Insert name: BRCA1
  Species: H. sapiens (human)
  Mutation: L1705R
  Entrez Gene: BRCA1 (a.k.a. BRCAI, BRCC1, BROVCA1, FANCS, IRIS, PNCA4, PPP1R53, PSCP, RNF53)
  Tag / fusion protein: 3x-FLAG-V5 (N terminal on insert)
  Cloning method: Gibson Cloning
Resource information
  A portion of this plasmid was derived from a plasmid made by: based on vectors from Li et al. Nat Comms 2021 (PMID: 33479216)
Terms and licenses: Academic/Nonprofit Terms; Industry Terms: Not Available to Industry
How to cite: pKlab1066-HBEGF-2a-3xFLAG-BRCA1(full-length)-L1705R-2a-mRuby3-HBBIVS2-WPRE was a gift from Georgios Karras (Addgene plasmid # 248990 ; http://n2t.net/addgene:248990 ; RRID:Addgene_248990)
